>Addgene plasmid #232628 | pBMN-MEF2D | addgene full sequence | sequence record 465723 | Addgene NGS Result
TATGCGGTGTGAAATACCGCACAGATGCGTAAGGAGAAAATACCGCATCAGGCGCCATTCGCCATTCAGG
CTGCGCAACTGTTGGGAAGGGCGATCGGTGCGGGCCTCTTCGCTATTACGCCAGCTGGCGAAAGGGGGAT
GTGCTGCAAGGCGATTAAGTTGGGTAACGCCAGGGTTTTCCCAGTCACGACGTTGTAAAACGACGGCCAG
TGCCAAGCTGACGCGTGTAGTCTTATGCAATACTCTTGTAGTCTTGCAACATGGTAACGATGAGTTAGCA
ACATGCCTTACAAGGAGAGAAAAAGCACCGTGCATGCCGATTGGTGGAAGTAAGGTGGTACGATCGTGCC
TTATTAGGAAGGCAACAGACGGGTCTGACATGGATTGGACGAACCACTGAATTGCCGCATTGCAGAGATA
TTGTATTTAAGTGCCTAGCTCGATACATAAACGGGTCTCTCTGGTTAGACCAGATCTGAGCCTGGGAGCT
CTCTGGCTAACTAGGGAACCCACTGCTTAAGCCTCAATAAAGCTTGCCTTGAGTGCTTCAAGTAGTGTGT
GCCCGTCTGTTGTGTGACTCTGGTAACTAGAGATCCCTCAGACCCTTTTAGTCAGTGTGGAAAATCTCTA
GCAGTGGCGCCCGAACAGGGACTTGAAAGCGAAAGGGAAACCAGAGGAGCTCTCTCGACGCAGGACTCGG
TTTGCTGAAGCGCGCACGGCAAGAGGCGAGGGGCGGCGACTGGTGAGTACGCCAAAAATTTTGACTAGCG
GAGGCTAGAAGGAGAGAGATGGGTGCGAGAGCGTCAGTATTAAGCGGGGGAGAATTAGATCGGGATGGGA
AAAAATTCGGTTAAGGCCAGGGGGAAAGAAAAAATATAAATTAAAACATATAGTATGGGCAAGCAGGGAG
CTAGAACGATTCGCAGTTAATCCTGGCCTGTTAGAAACATCAGAAGGCTGTAGACAAATACTGGGACAGC
TACAACCATCCCTTCAGACAGGATCAGAAGAACTTAGATCATTATATAATACAGTAGCAACCCTCTATTG
TGTGCATCAAAGGATAGAGATAAAAGACACCAAGGAAGCTTTAGACAAGATAGAGGAAGAGCAAAACAAA
AGTAAGACCACCGCACAGCAAGCGGCCGCTGATCTTCAGACCTGGAGGAGGAGATATGAGGGACAATTGG
AGAAGTGAATTATATAAATATAAAGTAGTAAAAATTGAACCATTAGGAGTAGCACCCACCAAGGCAAAGA
GAAGAGTGGTGCAGAGAGAAAAAAGAGCAGTGGGAATAGGAGCTTTGTTCCTTGGGTTCTTGGGAGCAGC
AGGAAGCACTATGGGCGCAGCGTCAATGACGCTGACGGTACAGGCCAGACAATTATTGTCTGGTATAGTG
CAGCAGCAGAACAATTTGCTGAGGGCTATTGAGGCGCAACAGCATCTGTTGCAACTCACAGTCTGGGGCA
TCAAGCAGCTCCAGGCAAGAATCCTGGCTGTGGAAAGATACCTAAAGGATCAACAGCTCCTGGGGATTTG
GGGTTGCTCTGGAAAACTCATTTGCACCACTGCTGTGCCTTGGAATGCTAGTTGGAGTAATAAATCTCTG
GAACAGATTTGGAATCACACGACCTGGATGGAGTGGGACAGAGAAATTAACAATTACACAAGCTTAATAC
ACTCCTTAATTGAAGAATCGCAAAACCAGCAAGAAAAGAATGAACAAGAATTATTGGAATTAGATAAATG
GGCAAGTTTGTGGAATTGGTTTAACATAACAAATTGGCTGTGGTATATAAAATTATTCATAATGATAGTA
GGAGGCTTGGTAGGTTTAAGAATAGTTTTTGCTGTACTTTCTATAGTGAATAGAGTTAGGCAGGGATATT
CACCATTATCGTTTCAGACCCACCTCCCAACCCCGAGGGGACCCGACAGGCCCGAAGGAATAGAAGAAGA
AGGTGGAGAGAGAGACAGAGACAGATCCATTCGATTAGTGAACGGATCTCGACGGTATCGGTTAACTTTT
AAAAGAAAAGGGGGGATTGGGGGGTACAGTGCAGGGGAAAGAATAGTAGACATAATAGCAACAGACATAC
AAACTAAAGAATTACAAAAACAAATTACAAAATTCAAAATTTTATCGGACATTGATTATTGACTAGTTAT
TAATAGTAATCAATTACGGGGTCATTAGTTCATAGCCCATATATGGAGTTCCGCGTTACATAACTTACGG
TAAATGGCCCGCCTGGCTGACCGCCCAACGACCCCCGCCCATTGACGTCAATAATGACGTATGTTCCCAT
AGTAACGCCAATAGGGACTTTCCATTGACGTCAATGGGTGGAGTATTTACGGTAAACTGCCCACTTGGCA
GTACATCAAGTGTATCATATGCCAAGTACGCCCCCTATTGACGTCAATGACGGTAAATGGCCCGCCTGGC
ATTATGCCCAGTACATGACCTTATGGGACTTTCCTACTTGGCAGTACATCTACGTATTAGTCATCGCTAT
TACCATGGTGATGCGGTTTTGGCAGTACATCAATGGGCGTGGATAGCGGTTTGACTCACGGGGATTTCCA
AGTCTCCACCCCATTGACGTCAATGGGAGTTTGTTTTGGCACCAAAATCAACGGGACTTTCCAAAATGTC
GTAACAACTCCGCCCCATTGACGCAAATGGGCGGTAGGCGTGTACGGTGGGAGGTCTATATAAGCAGAGC
TCTCTGGCTAACTAGAGAACCCACTGCTTACTGGCTTATCGAAATTAATACGACTCACTATAGGGAGACC
CAAGCTGGCTAGCGTTTAAACTTAAGCTTGCCACCATGGGGAGGAAAAAGATTCAGATCCAGCGAATCAC
TGATGAACGGAACCGCCAGGTGACCTTCACCAAGCGGAAGTTTGGACTGATGAAGAAGGCCTACGAGCTG
AGTGTGCTGTGCGACTGCGAGATCGCGCTCATCATCTTCAACCACTCCAACAAGCTGTTCCAGTATGCCA
GCACCGACATGGACAAGGTGCTGCTCAAGTACACCGAGTACAACGAGCCACACGAGAGCCGCACCAATGC
TGACATCATCGAGACCCTGAGGAAGAAGGGTTTCAACGGCTGTGACAGCCCAGAGCCGGATGGGGAGGAC
TCACTGGAGCAGAGCCCCCTGCTGGAGGACAAGTACCGGCGGGCCAGTGAGGAGCTGGATGGGCTCTTCA
GGCGCTATGGGTCATCTGTTCCGGCCCCCAACTTTGCCATGCCTGTCACAGTGCCCGTGTCCAATCAGAG
CTCCATGCAGTTCAGCAATCCAAGTAGCTCTCTGGTCACTCCTTCCCTGGTGACATCATCCCTTACGGAC
CCACGGCTCCTGTCCCCCCAGCAGCCAGCACTACAGAGAAACAGTGTTTCTCCAGGCTTGCCCCAGCGGC
CTGCTAGTGCAGGAGCCATGCTGGGTGGAGACCTCAACAGTGCTAATGGAGCCTGCCCCAGCCCCGTTGG
GAATGGCTATGTCAGTGCCCGAGCTTCCCCTGGCCTCCTCCCTGTGGCCAATGGCAACAGCCTAAACAAA
GTCATCCCTGCCAAGTCTCCGCCCCCACCCACCCACAACACCCAGCTTGGAGCCCCCAGCCGCAAGCCTG
ATCTGCGGGTCATCACTTCCCAGGGAGGCAAAGGGTTAATGCATCATTTGACTGGGGACCATTTAGATCT
GAACAATGCCCAGCGCCTTGGGGTCTCCCAGTCTACCCACTCGCTCACCACCCCAGTGGTTTCCGTGGCA
ACACCAAGTTTACTCAGCCAGGGCCTCCCCTTCTCCTCCATGCCCACTGCCTACAACACAGATTACCAGC
TGCCCAGTGCAGAGCTATCCTCCTTACCAGCCTTCAGTTCACCTGCAGGGCTGGCACTAGGCAATGTCAC
CGCCTGGCAGCAGCCCCAGCCGCCCCAGCAGCCACAACCGCCACAACCGCCACAGTCACAGCCACAGCCA
CCACAGCCACAGCCACAGCAGCCACCTCAGCAACAGCCCCACTTGGTCCCCGTTTCTCTCAGCAACCTCA
TCCCTGGCAGCCCCTTGCCTCACGTGGGTGCTGCTCTCACAGTCACTACCCACCCCCACATCAGCATCAA
GTCAGAACCAGTGTCCCCAAGTCGTGAACGCAGCCCTGCACCTCCTCCACCAGCTGTGTTCCCAGCTGCC
CGCCCTGAGCCTGGCGAAGGTCTCAGCAGCCCAGCTGGAGGATCCTATGAGACCGGGGACCGGGATGATG
GACGGGGGGACTTTGGGCCCACACTAGGCCTGCTGCGCCCAGCCCCAGAGCCTGAGGCTGAGGGCTCAGC
TGTGAAGAGGATGCGGCTGGATACTTGGACATTAAAGTACCCATACGACGTGCCTGACTACGCCGTCAAG
CTCGACTACAAAGACCATGACGGTGATTATAAAGATCATGACATCGATTACAAGGATGACGATGACAAGG
AGGGCAGAGGAAGTCTGCTAACATGCGGTGACGTCGAGGAGAATCCTGGGCCCGCTAGCGGATCAGGTGC
CACGAACTTCTCTCTGTTAAAGCAAGCAGGAGACGTGGAAGAAAACCCCGGTCCCTTAATTAATGGCTCC
GGACCGGTGAAACAGACTTTGAATTTTGACCTTCTCAAGTTGGCGGGAGACGTGGAGTCCAACCCAGGCC
CAGTCGACCCCGGGATGACCGAGTACAAGCCCACGGTGCGCCTCGCCACCCGCGACGACGTCCCCAGGGC
CGTACGCACCCTCGCCGCCGCGTTCGCCGACTACCCCGCCACGCGCCACACCGTCGATCCGGACCGCCAC
ATCGAGCGGGTCACCGAGCTGCAAGAACTCTTCCTCACGCGCGTCGGGCTCGACATCGGCAAGGTGTGGG
TCGCGGACGACGGCGCCGCGGTGGCGGTCTGGACCACGCCGGAGAGCGTCGAAGCGGGGGCGGTGTTCGC
CGAGATCGGCCCGCGCATGGCCGAGTTGAGCGGTTCCCGGCTGGCCGCGCAGCAACAGATGGAAGGCCTC
CTGGCGCCGCACCGGCCCAAGGAGCCCGCGTGGTTCCTGGCCACCGTCGGCGTCTCGCCCGACCACCAGG
GCAAGGGTCTGGGCAGCGCCGTCGTGCTCCCCGGAGTGGAGGCGGCCGAGCGCGCCGGGGTGCCCGCCTT
CCTGGAGACCTCCGCGCCCCGCAACCTCCCCTTCTACGAGCGGCTCGGCTTCACCGTCACCGCCGACGTC
GAGGTGCCCGAAGGACCGCGCACCTGGTGCATGACCCGCAAGCCCGGTGCCTGATATCAACCTCTGGATT
ACAAAATTTGTGAAAGATTGACTGGTATTCTTAACTATGTTGCTCCTTTTACGCTATGTGGATACGCTGC
TTTAATGCCTTTGTATCATGCTATTGCTTCCCGTATGGCTTTCATTTTCTCCTCCTTGTATAAATCCTGG
TTGCTGTCTCTTTATGAGGAGTTGTGGCCCGTTGTCAGGCAACGTGGCGTGGTGTGCACTGTGTTTGCTG
ACGCAACCCCCACTGGTTGGGGCATTGCCACCACCTGTCAGCTCCTTTCCGGGACTTTCGCTTTCCCCCT
CCCTATTGCCACGGCGGAACTCATCGCCGCCTGCCTTGCCCGCTGCTGGACAGGGGCTCGGCTGTTGGGC
ACTGACAATTCCGTGGTGTTGTCGGGGAAATCATCGTCCTTTCCTTGGCTGCTCGCCTGTGTTGCCACCT
GGATTCTGCGCGGGACGTCCTTCTGCTACGTCCCTTCGGCCCTCAATCCAGCGGACCTTCCTTCCCGCGG
CCTGCTGCCGGCTCTGCGGCCTCTTCCGCGTCTCCGCCTTCGCCCTCAGACGAGTCGGATCTCCCTTTGG
GCCGCCTCCCCGCCTGGTACCTTTAAGACCAATGACTTACAAGGCAGCTGTAGATCTTAGCCACTTTTTA
AAAGAAAAGGGGGGACTGGAAGGGCTAATTCACTCCCAACGATGTCAAGAATTGGAACGCTGACGTCATC
AACCCGCTCCAAGGAATCGCGGGCCCAGTGTCACTAGGCGGGAACACCCAGCGCGCGTGCGCCCTGGCAG
GAAGATGGCTGTGAGGGACAGGGGAGTGGCGCCCTGCAATATTTGCATGTCGCTATGTGTTCTGGGAAAT
CACCATAAACGTGAAATGTCTTTGGATTTGGGAATCTTATAAGTTCTGTATGAGACCACTTGGATCCTCT
GAATTCTTCGATTCTGCTTTTTGCTTCTACTGGGTCTCTCTGGTTAGACCAGATCTGAGCCTGGGAGCTC
TCTGGCTAACTAGGGAACCCACTGCTTAAGCCTCAATAAAGCTTGCCTTGAGTGCTTCAAGTAGTGTGTG
CCCGTCTGTTGTGTGACTCTGGTAACTAGAGATCCCTCAGACCCTTTCAGTCAGTGTGGAAAATCTCTAG
CAGTAGTAGTTCATGTCATCTTATTATTCAGTATTTATAACTTGCAAAGAAATGAATATCAGAGAGTGAG
AGGAACTTGTTTATTGCAGCTTATAATGGTTACAAATAAAGCAATAGCATCACAAATTTCACAAATAAAG
CATTTTTTTCACTGCATTCTAGTTGTGGTTTGTCCAAACTCATCAATGTATCTTATCATGTCTGGCTCTA
GCTATCCCGCCCCTAACTCCGCCCATCCCGCCCCTAACTCCGCCCAGTTCCGCCCATTCTCCGCCCCATG
GCTGACTAATTTTTTTTATTTATGCAGAGGCCGAGGCCGCCTCGGCCTCTGAGCTATTCCAGAAGTAGTG
AGGAGGCTTTTTTGGAGGCCTAGACTTTTGCAGAGACCAAATTCGTAATCATGTCATAGCTGTTTCCTGT
GTGAAATTGTTATCCGCTCACAATTCCACACAACATACGAGCCGGAAGCATAAAGTGTAAAGCCTGGGGT
GCCTAATGAGTGAGCTAACTCACATTAATTGCGTTGCGCTCACTGCCCGCTTTCCAGTCGGGAAACCTGT
CGTGCCAGCTGCATTAATGAATCGGCCAACGCGCGGGGAGAGGCGGTTTGCGTATTGGGCGCTCTTCCGC
TTCCTCGCTCACTGACTCGCTGCGCTCGGTCGTTCGGCTGCGGCGAGCGGTATCAGCTCACTCAAAGGCG
GTAATACGGTTATCCACAGAATCAGGGGATAACGCAGGAAAGAACATGTGAGCAAAAGGCCAGCAAAAGG
CCAGGAACCGTAAAAAGGCCGCGTTGCTGGCGTTTTTCCATAGGCTCCGCCCCCCTGACGAGCATCACAA
AAATCGACGCTCAAGTCAGAGGTGGCGAAACCCGACAGGACTATAAAGATACCAGGCGTTTCCCCCTGGA
AGCTCCCTCGTGCGCTCTCCTGTTCCGACCCTGCCGCTTACCGGATACCTGTCCGCCTTTCTCCCTTCGG
GAAGCGTGGCGCTTTCTCATAGCTCACGCTGTAGGTATCTCAGTTCGGTGTAGGTCGTTCGCTCCAAGCT
GGGCTGTGTGCACGAACCCCCCGTTCAGCCCGACCGCTGCGCCTTATCCGGTAACTATCGTCTTGAGTCC
AACCCGGTAAGACACGACTTATCGCCACTGGCAGCAGCCACTGGTAACAGGATTAGCAGAGCGAGGTATG
TAGGCGGTGCTACAGAGTTCTTGAAGTGGTGGCCTAACTACGGCTACACTAGAAGAACAGTATTTGGTAT
CTGCGCTCTGCTGAAGCCAGTTACCTTCGGAAAAAGAGTTGGTAGCTCTTGATCCGGCAAACAAACCACC
GCTGGTAGCGGTGGTTTTTTTGTTTGCAAGCAGCAGATTACGCGCAGAAAAAAAGGATCTCAAGAAGATC
CTTTGATCTTTTCTACGGGGTCTGACGCTCAGTGGAACGAAAACTCACGTTAAGGGATTTTGGTCATGAG
ATTATCAAAAAGGATCTTCACCTAGATCCTTTTAAATTAAAAATGAAGTTTTAAATCAATCTAAAGTATA
TATGAGTAAACTTGGTCTGACAGTTACCAATGCTTAATCAGTGAGGCACCTATCTCAGCGATCTGTCTAT
TTCGTTCATCCATAGTTGCCTGACTCCCCGTCGTGTAGATAACTACGATACGGGAGGGCTTACCATCTGG
CCCCAGTGCTGCAATGATACCGCGAGACCCACGCTCACCGGCTCCAGATTTATCAGCAATAAACCAGCCA
GCCGGAAGGGCCGAGCGCAGAAGTGGTCCTGCAACTTTATCCGCCTCCATCCAGTCTATTAATTGTTGCC
GGGAAGCTAGAGTAAGTAGTTCGCCAGTTAATAGTTTGCGCAACGTTGTTGCCATTGCTACAGGCATCGT
GGTGTCACGCTCGTCGTTTGGTATGGCTTCATTCAGCTCCGGTTCCCAACGATCAAGGCGAGTTACATGA
TCCCCCATGTTGTGCAAAAAAGCGGTTAGCTCCTTCGGTCCTCCGATCGTTGTCAGAAGTAAGTTGGCCG
CAGTGTTATCACTCATGGTTATGGCAGCACTGCATAATTCTCTTACTGTCATGCCATCCGTAAGATGCTT
TTCTGTGACTGGTGAGTACTCAACCAAGTCATTCTGAGAATAGTGTATGCGGCGACCGAGTTGCTCTTGC
CCGGCGTCAATACGGGATAATACCGCGCCACATAGCAGAACTTTAAAAGTGCTCATCATTGGAAAACGTT
CTTCGGGGCGAAAACTCTCAAGGATCTTACCGCTGTTGAGATCCAGTTCGATGTAACCCACTCGTGCACC
CAACTGATCTTCAGCATCTTTTACTTTCACCAGCGTTTCTGGGTGAGCAAAAACAGGAAGGCAAAATGCC
GCAAAAAAGGGAATAAGGGCGACACGGAAATGTTGAATACTCATACTCTTCCTTTTTCAATATTATTGAA
GCATTTATCAGGGTTATTGTCTCATGAGCGGATACATATTTGAATGTATTTAGAAAAATAAACAAATAGG
GGTTCCGCGCACATTTCCCCGAAAAGTGCCACCTGACGTCTAAGAAACCATTATTATCATGACATTAACC
TATAAAAATAGGCGTATCACGAGGCCCTTTCGTCTCGCGCGTTTCGGTGATGACGGTGAAAACCTCTGAC
ACATGCAGCTCCCGGAGACGGTCACAGCTTGTCTGTAAGCGGATGCCGGGAGCAGACAAGCCCGTCAGGG
CGCGTCAGCGGGTGTTGGCGGGTGTCGGGGCTGGCTTAACTATGCGGCATCAGAGCAGATTGTACTGAGA
GTGCACCA
Features (pLannotate 1.2.2; 32 found; start..end, strand, type, name):
     58..212     -  CDS            lacZα (fragment): LacZα fragment of β-galactosidase; lacZ fragment
    226..452     +  promoter       RSV promoter: Rous sarcoma virus enhancer/promoter
    453..633     +  LTR            5' LTR (truncated): truncated 5' long terminal repeat (LTR) from HIV-1
    680..805     +  misc_feature   HIV-1 Ψ: packaging signal of human immunodeficiency virus type 1
    789..1152    +  CDS            HIV-1 gag (fragment): gag protein from human immunodeficiency virus 1; gag
   1298..1531    +  misc_feature   RRE: The Rev response element (RRE) of HIV-1 allows for Rev-dependent mRNA export from the nucleus to the cytoplasm.
   1908..2008    +  CDS            Rev (fragment): human immunodeficiency virus 1 (HIV-1) Rev protein; rev; enhances nuclear export of unspliced and incompletely spliced viral mRNAs
   2027..2143    +  misc_feature   cPPT/CTS: central polypurine tract and central termination sequence of HIV-1
   2148..2527    +  enhancer       CMV enhancer: human cytomegalovirus immediate early enhancer
   2528..2731    +  promoter       CMV promoter: human cytomegalovirus (CMV) immediate early promoter
   2727..2760    +  LTR            5' LTR (truncated) (fragment): truncated 5' long terminal repeat (LTR) from HIV-1
   2776..2794    +  promoter       T7 promoter: promoter for bacteriophage T7 RNA polymerase
   2836..4377    +  CDS            Mef2d: MEF2D_MOUSE - Experimental evidence at protein level: Swiss-Prot protein existence level 1. Transcriptional activator which binds specifically to the MEF2 element, 5'-YTA[AT](4)TAR-3', found in numerous muscle-specific, growth factor- and stress-induced genes. Mediates cellular functions not only in skeletal and cardiac muscle development, but also in neuronal differentiation and survival. Plays diverse roles in the control of cell growth, survival and apoptosis via p38 MAPK signaling in muscle-specific and/or growth factor-related transcription. Plays a critical role in the regulation of neur
   4414..4479    +  CDS            3xFLAG: three tandem FLAG® epitope tags, followed by an enterokinase cleavage site
   4549..4604    +  CDS            P2A (fragment): 2A peptide from porcine teschovirus-1 polyprotein Eukaryotic ribosomes fail to insert a peptide bond between the Gly and Pro residues, yielding separate polypeptides.
   4627..4685    +  CDS            F2A (fragment): 2A peptide from foot-and-mouth disease virus polyprotein Eukaryotic ribosomes fail to insert a peptide bond between the Gly and Pro residues, yielding separate polypeptides.
   4705..5304    +  CDS            PuroR: puromycin N-acetyltransferase; pac from Streptomyces alboniger; confers resistance to puromycin
   5306..5893    +  misc_feature   WPRE: woodchuck hepatitis virus posttranscriptional regulatory element
   5888..5992    +  CDS            nef (fragment): NEF_SIVS4 - Experimental evidence at protein level: Swiss-Prot protein existence level 1. Interferes with TCR signaling from the cell membrane. Interacts with CD247/TCRZ (TCR zeta chain) and exert potent down- regulation of cell surface TCR/CD3 complexes. From Simian immunodeficiency virus (isolate F236/smH4) (SIV-sm) (Simian immunodeficiency virus sooty mangabey monkey).
   6005..6219    +  promoter       H1 promoter: human H1 RNA promoter
   6262..6442    +  LTR            5' LTR (truncated): truncated 5' long terminal repeat (LTR) from HIV-1
   6514..6635    +  polyA_signal   SV40 poly(A) signal: SV40 polyadenylation signal
   6675..6810    +  rep_origin     SV40 ori: SV40 origin of replication
   6867..6883    -  protein_bind   lac operator: The lac repressor binds to the lac operator to inhibit transcription in E. coli. This inhibition can be relieved by adding lactose or isopropyl-β-D-thiogalactopyranoside (IPTG). lac repressor encoded by lacI
   6891..6921    -  promoter       lac promoter: promoter for the E. coli lac operon
   6936..6957    -  protein_bind   CAP binding site: CAP binding activates transcription in the presence of cAMP. E. coli catabolite activator protein
   6970..7062    -  CDS            lacI (fragment): lac repressor; lacI; The lac repressor binds to the lac operator to inhibit transcription in E. coli. This inhibition can be relieved by adding lactose or isopropyl-β-D-thiogalactopyranoside (IPTG).
   7245..7833    -  rep_origin     ori: high-copy-number ColE1/pMB1/pBR322/pUC origin of replication
   8004..8864    -  CDS            AmpR: β-lactamase; bla; confers resistance to ampicillin, carbenicillin, and related antibiotics
   8865..8969    -  promoter       AmpR promoter: bla
   9064..9099    +  CDS            rop (fragment): Rop protein, which maintains plasmids at low copy number; rop
   9201..52      +  misc_feature   bom (fragment) (across the origin): basis of mobility region from pBR322
