[The description below was written by a language model from this plasmid's Addgene catalogue record and pLannotate feature annotations shown in this document.]
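Description:
pBMN-MEF2D is an HIV-1-based lentiviral transfer plasmid for expressing mouse MEF2D in mammalian cells. Its backbone, pBMN(CMV-copGFP-Puro), was derived from pGreenPuro, and its CMV promoter was exchanged for the pcDNA3.1 version. In bacteria it is maintained through a ColE1/pUC-type origin and an ampicillin resistance gene. The record lists it as low copy and propagated in a recombination-deficient strain, as is common for plasmids carrying repeated LTR sequences.

The viral portion begins with an RSV promoter fused to a truncated 5' LTR, which drives genomic RNA production in packaging cells. This is followed by the Ψ packaging signal with a gag fragment, the Rev response element for nuclear export, and the cPPT/CTS. The internal CMV enhancer/promoter drives the Mef2d coding sequence, which carries a C-terminal HA-3xFLAG tag according to the catalogue; only the 3xFLAG is annotated in the feature table. Downstream, the annotations show 2A-type peptide fragments followed by the puromycin N-acetyltransferase gene. This suggests that the tagged MEF2D and the selection marker are translated from one transcript and separated co-translationally, so transduced cells can be selected with puromycin. No copGFP feature is annotated, so the reporter named in the backbone does not appear to be present.

A WPRE enhances transcript expression, and an H1 promoter left over from the parental shRNA vector lies just upstream of the 3' LTR, with no hairpin insert annotated. An SV40 polyadenylation signal and SV40 origin follow. The depositor notes an E287G substitution in MEF2D, inherited from the source plasmid. The associated publication concerns a gain-of-function enhancer variant near KCNB1, but the record does not state how the plasmid was used there.
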