Addgene plasmid #232628: pBMN-MEF2D
Purpose: Lentiviral plasmid expressing mouse MEF2D.
Depositing lab: Claes Wadelius. Depositing organization: Uppsala University. Publication: Gain-of-function enhancer variant near KCNB1 causes familial ST-depression syndrome. Christensen AH, Pan G, Marvig RL, Rodriguez Gonzalez FG, Vissing CR, Silajdzija E, Frosted R, Girma EG, Gabrielaite M, Jensen HK, Rossing K, Henriksen FL, Sandgaard NCF, Ahlberg G, Ghouse J, Lundegaard PR, Weischenfeldt J, Wadelius C, Bundgaard H. Eur Heart J. 2025 Apr 10:ehaf213. doi: 10.1093/eurheartj/ehaf213. PubMed 40208226.
Backbone
  Vector backbone: pBMN(CMV-copGFP-Puro)
  Backbone manufacturer: Constructed from pGreenPuro (SBI) by Magnus Essand Lab
  Modifications to backbone: CMV promoter was replaced with the CMV promoter in pCDNA3.1. The CDS of mouse MEF2D was amplified from pCGN-MEF2D (Addgene #32963).
  Vector type: Mammalian Expression, Lentiviral
Growth in bacteria
  Bacterial resistance: Ampicillin, 100 μg/mL
  Growth temperature: 30°C
  Growth strain: NEB Stable
  Copy number: Low Copy
Gene/Insert
  Gene/Insert name: MEF2D
  Species: M. musculus (mouse)
  Entrez Gene: Mef2d
  Promoter: CMV
  Tag / fusion protein: HA-3xFLAG (C terminal on insert)
  Cloning method: Other
  Sequencing primers: 5′ CGCAAATGGGCGGTAGGCGTG; 3′ GCACCGTGGGCTTGTACTC
Resource information
  A portion of this plasmid was derived from a plasmid made by: The CDS of mouse MEF2D was amplified from pCGN-MEF2D (Addgene #32963)
Terms and licenses: Academic/Nonprofit Terms; Industry Terms: Not Available to Industry
Depositor comments: Please note: This plasmid contains an E287G mutation in MEF2D, which is also present in the plasmid used to clone the gene (Addgene #32963)
How to cite: pBMN-MEF2D was a gift from Claes Wadelius (Addgene plasmid # 232628 ; http://n2t.net/addgene:232628 ; RRID:Addgene_232628)
